Addgene plasmid #193670: pLKO-Tet-On shYap1-4
Purpose: Tet inducible knockdown of Yap1
Depositing lab: William Hahn. Depositing organization: Dana-Farber Cancer Institute. Publication: YAP1 and PRDM14 converge to promote cell survival and tumorigenesis. Kim M, Ly SH, Xie Y, Duronio GN, Ford-Roshon D, Hwang JH, Sulahian R, Rennhack JP, So J, Gjoerup O, Talamas JA, Grandclaudon M, Long HW, Doench JG, Sethi NS, Giannakis M, Hahn WC. Dev Cell. 2022 Jan 24;57(2):212-227.e8. doi: 10.1016/j.devcel.2021.12.006. Epub 2022 Jan 5. PubMed 34990589.
Backbone
  Vector backbone: pLKO-Tet-On
  Vector type: Lentiviral
Growth in bacteria
  Bacterial resistance: Ampicillin, 100 μg/mL
  Growth temperature: 37°C
  Growth strain: NEB Stable
  Copy number: High Copy
Gene/Insert
  Gene/Insert name: Yap1
  gRNA/shRNA sequence: GCAGACAGATTCCTTTGTTAA
  Species: M. musculus (mouse)
  Entrez Gene: Yap1 (a.k.a. Yap, Yap65, Yki, Yorkie)
  Cloning method: Restriction Enzyme; 5′ cloning site Age1 (unknown if destroyed); 3′ cloning site EcoR1 (unknown if destroyed)
  Sequencing primers: 5′ ggcagggatattcaccattatcgtttcaga
Terms and licenses: Academic/Nonprofit Terms; Industry Terms: Not Available to Industry
How to cite: pLKO-Tet-On shYap1-4 was a gift from William Hahn (Addgene plasmid # 193670 ; http://n2t.net/addgene:193670 ; RRID:Addgene_193670)
