[The description below was written by a language model from this plasmid's Addgene catalogue record and pLannotate feature annotations shown in this document.]
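Description:
pLKO-Tet-On shYap1-4 is a third-generation-style, self-inactivating HIV-1 lentiviral plasmid built on the pLKO-Tet-On backbone for doxycycline-inducible knockdown of mouse Yap1. In bacteria it replicates from a high-copy ColE1/pUC-type origin and is selected with ampicillin through the β-lactamase gene. An f1 origin, an SV40 origin and remnants of lac/lacZα cloning-vector sequence are also present in the backbone. The viral genome is transcribed from an RSV promoter fused to a truncated 5' LTR. It carries the Ψ packaging signal with a partial gag segment, the Rev response element for Rev-dependent nuclear export, a cPPT/CTS element and a ΔU3 3' LTR followed by an SV40 polyadenylation signal. These elements allow packaging when helper functions are supplied in trans and leave the integrated provirus without LTR promoter activity.

The payload combines the regulated hairpin and its regulator in a single vector. A short hairpin RNA targeting Yap1, cloned between AgeI and EcoRI sites according to the record, sits downstream of the H1-2O2 promoter, a variant of the human H1 Pol III promoter made doxycycline-inducible. The hairpin itself is not annotated in the feature table. A separate human PGK promoter, followed by a rabbit β-globin intron, drives a bicistronic transcript encoding TetR and, via an EMCV IRES, the neo gene. TetR keeps the H1 promoter repressed until tetracycline or doxycycline releases it, permitting shRNA expression, while neo provides a selectable marker for transduced mammalian cells (typically with G418). A stray attL2 Gateway site lies after the neo cassette. The construct is used to generate stable cell populations in which Yap1 can be conditionally depleted.
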