Features (pLannotate 1.2.2; 30 found; start..end, strand, type, name):
    226..318     +  CDS            lacI (fragment): lac repressor; lacI; The lac repressor binds to the lac operator to inhibit transcription in E. coli. This inhibition can be relieved by adding lactose or isopropyl-β-D-thiogalactopyranoside (IPTG).
    331..352     +  protein_bind   CAP binding site: CAP binding activates transcription in the presence of cAMP. E. coli catabolite activator protein
    367..397     +  promoter       lac promoter: promoter for the E. coli lac operon
    405..421     +  protein_bind   lac operator: The lac repressor binds to the lac operator to inhibit transcription in E. coli. This inhibition can be relieved by adding lactose or isopropyl-β-D-thiogalactopyranoside (IPTG). lac repressor encoded by lacI
    466..484     +  promoter       T3 promoter: promoter for bacteriophage T3 RNA polymerase
    512..738     +  promoter       RSV promoter: Rous sarcoma virus enhancer/promoter
    739..919     +  LTR            5' LTR (truncated): truncated 5' long terminal repeat (LTR) from HIV-1
    966..1091    +  misc_feature   HIV-1 Ψ: packaging signal of human immunodeficiency virus type 1
   1075..1438    +  CDS            HIV-1 gag (fragment): gag protein from human immunodeficiency virus 1; gag
   1584..1817    +  misc_feature   RRE: The Rev response element (RRE) of HIV-1 allows for Rev-dependent mRNA export from the nucleus to the cytoplasm.
   2194..2294    +  CDS            Rev (fragment): human immunodeficiency virus 1 (HIV-1) Rev protein; rev; enhances nuclear export of unspliced and incompletely spliced viral mRNAs
   2335..2429    +  promoter       H1-2O2 promoter: doxycycline-inducible variant of the human H1 RNA promoter (Henriksen et al., 2007)
   2530..2647    +  misc_feature   cPPT/CTS: central polypurine tract and central termination sequence of HIV-1
   2696..3206    +  promoter       hPGK promoter: human phosphoglycerate kinase 1 promoter
   3215..3787    +  intron         β-globin intron: intron from rabbit β-globin gene
   3842..3860    +  promoter       T7 promoter: promoter for bacteriophage T7 RNA polymerase
   3871..4491    +  CDS            tetR: TETR2_ECOLX - Experimental evidence at protein level: Swiss-Prot protein existence level 1. TetR is the repressor of the tetracycline resistance element; its N-terminal region forms a helix-turn-helix structure and binds DNA. Binding of tetracycline to TetR reduces the repressor affinity for the tetracycline resistance gene (tetA) promoter operator sites. From Escherichia coli.
   4637..5099    +  misc_feature   IRES: internal ribosome entry site (IRES) of the encephalomyocarditis virus (EMCV)
   5106..5897    +  CDS            neo: KKA2_KLEPN - Also known as kan, nptII. Experimental evidence at protein level: Swiss-Prot protein existence level 1. Resistance to kanamycin, neomycin, paromomycin, ribostamycin, butirosin and gentamicin B. From Klebsiella pneumoniae.
   5929..6028    -  protein_bind   attL2: mutant version of attL; recombination site for the Gateway® LR reaction LR Clonase™
   6087..6170    +  CDS            nef (fragment): NEF_HV1Z2 - Experimental evidence at protein level: Swiss-Prot protein existence level 1. Extracellular Nef protein targets CD4(+) T-lymphocytes for apoptosis by interacting with CXCR4 surface receptors. From Human immunodeficiency virus type 1 group M subtype D (isolate Z2/CDC-Z34) (HIV-1).
   6172..6405    +  LTR            3' LTR (ΔU3): self-inactivating 3' long terminal repeat (LTR) from HIV-1
   6477..6598    +  polyA_signal   SV40 poly(A) signal: SV40 polyadenylation signal
   6638..6773    +  rep_origin     SV40 ori: SV40 origin of replication
   6794..6812    -  promoter       T7 promoter: promoter for bacteriophage T7 RNA polymerase
   6820..6975    +  CDS            lacZα (fragment): LacZα fragment of β-galactosidase; lacZ fragment
   6980..7408    +  rep_origin     f1 ori (sequence partly withheld): f1 bacteriophage origin of replication; arrow indicates direction of (+) strand synthesis
   7461..7565    +  promoter       AmpR promoter: bla
   7566..8426    +  CDS            AmpR: β-lactamase; bla; confers resistance to ampicillin, carbenicillin, and related antibiotics
   8597..43      +  rep_origin     ori (across the origin): high-copy-number ColE1/pMB1/pBR322/pUC origin of replication
>Addgene plasmid #193670 | pLKO-Tet-On shYap1-4 | addgene full sequence | sequence record 380295 | Addgene NGS Result
TCGATTTTTGTGATGCTCGTCAGGGGGGCGGAGCCTATGGAAAAACGCCAGCAACGCGGCCTTTTTACGG
TTCCTGGCCTTTTGCTGGCCTTTTGCTCACATGTTCTTTCCTGCGTTATCCCCTGATTCTGTGGATAACC
GTATTACCGCCTTTGAGTGAGCTGATACCGCTCGCCGCAGCCGAACGACCGAGCGCAGCGAGTCAGTGAG
CGAGGAAGCGGAAGAGCGCCCAATACGCAAACCGCCTCTCCCCGCGCGTTGGCCGATTCATTAATGCAGC
TGGCACGACAGGTTTCCCGACTGGAAAGCGGGCAGTGAGCGCAACGCAATTAATGTGAGTTAGCTCACTC
ATTAGGCACCCCAGGCTTTACACTTTATGCTTCCGGCTCGTATGTTGTGTGGAATTGTGAGCGGATAACA
ATTTCACACAGGAAACAGCTATGACCATGATTACGCCAAGCGCGCAATTAACCCTCACTAAAGGGAACAA
AAGCTGGAGCTGCAAGCTTAATGTAGTCTTATGCAATACTCTTGTAGTCTTGCAACATGGTAACGATGAG
TTAGCAACATGCCTTACAAGGAGAGAAAAAGCACCGTGCATGCCGATTGGTGGAAGTAAGGTGGTACGAT
CGTGCCTTATTAGGAAGGCAACAGACGGGTCTGACATGGATTGGACGAACCACTGAATTGCCGCATTGCA
GAGATATTGTATTTAAGTGCCTAGCTCGATACATAAACGGGTCTCTCTGGTTAGACCAGATCTGAGCCTG
GGAGCTCTCTGGCTAACTAGGGAACCCACTGCTTAAGCCTCAATAAAGCTTGCCTTGAGTGCTTCAAGTA
GTGTGTGCCCGTCTGTTGTGTGACTCTGGTAACTAGAGATCCCTCAGACCCTTTTAGTCAGTGTGGAAAA
TCTCTAGCAGTGGCGCCCGAACAGGGACTTGAAAGCGAAAGGGAAACCAGAGGAGCTCTCTCGACGCAGG
ACTCGGCTTGCTGAAGCGCGCACGGCAAGAGGCGAGGGGCGGCGACTGGTGAGTACGCCAAAAATTTTGA
CTAGCGGAGGCTAGAAGGAGAGAGATGGGTGCGAGAGCGTCAGTATTAAGCGGGGGAGAATTAGATCGCG
ATGGGAAAAAATTCGGTTAAGGCCAGGGGGAAAGAAAAAATATAAATTAAAACATATAGTATGGGCAAGC
AGGGAGCTAGAACGATTCGCAGTTAATCCTGGCCTGTTAGAAACATCAGAAGGCTGTAGACAAATACTGG
GACAGCTACAACCATCCCTTCAGACAGGATCAGAAGAACTTAGATCATTATATAATACAGTAGCAACCCT
CTATTGTGTGCATCAAAGGATAGAGATAAAAGACACCAAGGAAGCTTTAGACAAGATAGAGGAAGAGCAA
AACAAAAGTAAGACCACCGCACAGCAAGCGGCCGCTGATCTTCAGACCTGGAGGAGGAGATATGAGGGAC
AATTGGAGAAGTGAATTATATAAATATAAAGTAGTAAAAATTGAACCATTAGGAGTAGCACCCACCAAGG
CAAAGAGAAGAGTGGTGCAGAGAGAAAAAAGAGCAGTGGGAATAGGAGCTTTGTTCCTTGGGTTCTTGGG
AGCAGCAGGAAGCACTATGGGCGCAGCGTCAATGACGCTGACGGTACAGGCCAGACAATTATTGTCTGGT
ATAGTGCAGCAGCAGAACAATTTGCTGAGGGCTATTGAGGCGCAACAGCATCTGTTGCAACTCACAGTCT
GGGGCATCAAGCAGCTCCAGGCAAGAATCCTGGCTGTGGAAAGATACCTAAAGGATCAACAGCTCCTGGG
GATTTGGGGTTGCTCTGGAAAACTCATTTGCACCACTGCTGTGCCTTGGAATGCTAGTTGGAGTAATAAA
TCTCTGGAACAGATTTGGAATCACACGACCTGGATGGAGTGGGACAGAGAAATTAACAATTACACAAGCT
TAATACACTCCTTAATTGAAGAATCGCAAAACCAGCAAGAAAAGAATGAACAAGAATTATTGGAATTAGA
TAAATGGGCAAGTTTGTGGAATTGGTTTAACATAACAAATTGGCTGTGGTATATAAAATTATTCATAATG
ATAGTAGGAGGCTTGGTAGGTTTAAGAATAGTTTTTGCTGTACTTTCTATAGTGAATAGAGTTAGGCAGG
GATATTCACCATTATCGTTTCAGACCCACCTCCCAACCCCGAGGGGACCCGACAGGCCCGAAGGAATAGA
AGAAGAAGGTGGAGAGAGAGACAGAGACAGATCCATTCGATTAGTGAACGGATCTCGACGGTATCGATCA
CGAGACTAGCCTCGAGCGGCCGCAATATTTGCATGTCGCTATGTGTTCTGGGAAATCACCATAAACGTGA
AATCCCTATCAGTGATAGAGACTTATAAGTTCCCTATCAGTGATAGAGACACCGGGCAGACAGATTCCTT
TGTTAACTCGAGTTAACAAAGGAATCTGTCTGCTTTTTGAATTCTCGACCTCGAGACAAATGGCAGTATT
CATCCACAATTTTAAAAGAAAAGGGGGGATTGGGGGGTACAGTGCAGGGGAAAGAATAGTAGACATAATA
GCAACAGACATACAAACTAAAGAATTACAAAAACAAATTACAAAAATTCAAAATTTTCGGGTTTATTACA
GGGACAGCAGAGATCCACTTTGGCCGCGGCTCGAGGGGGTTGGGGTTGCGCCTTTTCCAAGGCAGCCCTG
GGTTTGCGCAGGGACGCGGCTGCTCTGGGCGTGGTTCCGGGAAACGCAGCGGCGCCGACCCTGGGTCTCG
CACATTCTTCACGTCCGTTCGCAGCGTCACCCGGATCTTCGCCGCTACCCTTGTGGGCCCCCCGGCGACG
CTTCCTGCTCCGCCCCTAAGTCGGGAAGGTTCCTTGCGGTTCGCGGCGTGCCGGACGTGACAAACGGAAG
CCGCACGTCTCACTAGTACCCTCGCAGACGGACAGCGCCAGGGAGCAATGGCAGCGCGCCGACCGCGATG
GGCTGTGGCCAATAGCGGCTGCTCAGCAGGGCGCGCCGAGAGCAGCGGCCGGGAAGGGGCGGTGCGGGAG
GCGGGGTGTGGGGCGGTAGTGTGGGCCCTGTTCCTGCCCGCGCGGTGTTCCGCATTCTGCAAGCCTCCGG
AGCGCACGTCGGCAGTCGGCTCCCTCGTTGACCGAATCACCGACCTCTCTCCCCAGGGGGATCTGTGAGT
TTGGGGACCCTTGATTGTTCTTTCTTTTTCGCTATTGTAAAATTCATGTTATATGGAGGGGGCAAAGTTT
TCAGGGTGTTGTTTAGAATGGGAAGATGTCCCTTGTATCACCATGGACCCTCATGATAATTTTGTTTCTT
TCACTTTCTACTCTGTTGACAACCATTGTCTCCTCTTATTTTCTTTTCATTTTCTGTAACTTTTTCGTTA
AACTTTAGCTTGCATTTGTAACGAATTTTTAAATTCACTTTTGTTTATTTGTCAGATTGTAAGTACTTTC
TCTAATCACTTTTTTTTCAAGGCAATCAGGGTATATTATATTGTACTTCAGCACAGTTTTAGAGAACAAT
TGTTATAATTAAATGATAAGGTAGAATATTTCTGCATATAAATTCTGGCTGGCGTGGAAATATTCTTATT
GGTAGAAACAACTACATCCTGGTCATCATCCTGCCTTTCTCTTTATGGTTACAATGATATACACTGTTTG
AGATGAGGATAAAATACTCTGAGTCCAAACCGGGCCCCTCTGCTAACCATGTTCATGCCTTCTTCTTTTT
CCTACAGCTCCTGGGCAACGTGCTGGTTATTGTGCTGTCTCATCATTTTGGCAAAGAATTGTAATACGAC
TCACTATAGGGCGAATTGATATGTCTAGATTAGATAAAAGTAAAGTGATTAACAGCGCATTAGAGCTGCT
TAATGAGGTCGGAATCGAAGGTTTAACAACCCGTAAACTCGCCCAGAAGCTAGGTGTAGAGCAGCCTACA
TTGTATTGGCATGTAAAAAATAAGCGGGCTTTGCTCGACGCCTTAGCCATTGAGATGTTAGATAGGCACC
ATACTCACTTTTGCCCTTTAGAAGGGGAAAGCTGGCAAGATTTTTTACGTAATAACGCTAAAAGTTTTAG
ATGTGCTTTACTAAGTCATCGCGATGGAGCAAAAGTACATTTAGGTACACGGCCTACAGAAAAACAGTAT
GAAACTCTCGAAAATCAATTAGCCTTTTTATGCCAACAAGGTTTTTCACTAGAGAATGCATTATATGCAC
TCAGCGCTGTGGGGCATTTTACTTTAGGTTGCGTATTGGAAGATCAAGAGCATCAAGTCGCTAAAGAAGA
AAGGGAAACACCTACTACTGATAGTATGCCGCCATTATTACGACAAGCTATCGAATTATTTGATCACCAA
GGTGCAGAGCCAGCCTTCTTATTCGGCCTTGAATTGATCATATGCGGATTAGAAAAACAACTTAAATGTG
AAAGTGGGTCCGCGTACAGCGGCTCCCGGGAGTTCTAGGGATCTGCCCCTCTCCCTCCCCCCCCCCTAAC
GTTACTGGCCGAAGCCGCTTGGAATAAGGCCGGTGTGCGTTTGTCTATATGTTATTTTCCACCATATTGC
CGTCTTTTGGCAATGTGAGGGCCCGGAAACCTGGCCCTGTCTTCTTGACGAGCATTCCTAGGGGTCTTTC
CCCTCTCGCCAAAGGAATGCAAGGTCTGTTGAATGTCGTGAAGGAAGCAGTTCCTCTGGAAGCTTCTTGA
AGACAAACAACGTCTGTAGCGACCCTTTGCAGGCAGCGGAACCCCCCACCTGGCGACAGGTGCCTCTGCG
GCCAAAAGCCACGTGTATAAGATACACCTGCAAAGGCGGCACAACCCCAGTGCCACGTTGTGAGTTGGAT
AGTTGTGGAAAGAGTCAAATGGCTCTCCTCAAGCGTATTCAACAAGGGGCTGAAGGATGCCCAGAAGGTA
CCCCATTGTATGGGATCTGATCTGGGGCCTCGGTGCACATGCTTTACATGTGTTTAGTCGAGGTTAAAAA
AACGTCTAGGCCCCCCGAACCACGGGGACGTGGTTTTCCTTTGAAAAACACGATGATAAGGATCCATGAT
TGAACAAGATGGATTGCACGCAGGTTCTCCGGCCGCTTGGGTGGAGAGGCTATTCGGCTATGACTGGGCA
CAACAGACAATCGGCTGCTCTGATGCCGCCGTGTTCCGGCTGTCAGCGCAGGGGCGCCCGGTTCTTTTTG
TCAAGACCGACCTGTCCGGTGCCCTGAATGAACTGCAGGACGAGGCAGCGCGGCTATCGTGGCTGGCCAC
GACGGGCGTTCCTTGCGCAGCTGTGCTCGACGTTGTCACTGAAGCGGGAAGGGACTGGCTGCTATTGGGC
GAAGTGCCGGGGCAGGATCTCCTGTCATCTCACCTTGCTCCTGCCGAGAAAGTATCCATCATGGCTGATG
CAATGCGGCGGCTGCATACGCTTGATCCGGCTACCTGCCCATTCGACCACCAAGCGAAACATCGCATCGA
GCGAGCACGTACTCGGATGGAAGCCGGTCTTGTCGATCAGGATGATCTGGACGAAGAGCATCAGGGGCTC
GCGCCAGCCGAACTGTTCGCCAGGCTCAAGGCGCGCATGCCCGACGGCGAGGATCTCGTCGTGACCCATG
GCGATGCCTGCTTGCCGAATATCATGGTGGAAAATGGCCGCTTTTCTGGATTCATCGACTGTGGCCGGCT
GGGTGTGGCGGACCGCTATCAGGACATAGCGTTGGCTACCCGTGATATTGCTGAAGAGCTTGGCGGCGAA
TGGGCTGACCGCTTCCTCGTGCTTTACGGTATCGCCGCTCCCGATTCGCAGCGCATCGCCTTCTATCGCC
TTCTTGACGAGTTCTTCTGAGGTACCTTTTTTAAGGGTGGGCGCGCCGACCCAGCTTTCTTGTACAAAGT
TGGCATTATAAGAAAGCATTGCTTATCAATTTGTTGCAACGAACAGGTCACTATCAGTCAAAATAAAATC
ATTATTTGCCATCCAGCTGATATCCGCCCGCCCCACGACCCGCAGCGCCCGACCGAAAGGAGCGCACGAC
CCCATGCATCGGTACCTTTAAGACCAATGACTTACAAGGCAGCTGTAGATCTTAGCCACTTTTTAAAAGA
AAAGGGGGGACTGGAAGGGCTAATTCACTCCCAACGAAGACAAGATCTGCTTTTTGCTTGTACTGGGTCT
CTCTGGTTAGACCAGATCTGAGCCTGGGAGCTCTCTGGCTAACTAGGGAACCCACTGCTTAAGCCTCAAT
AAAGCTTGCCTTGAGTGCTTCAAGTAGTGTGTGCCCGTCTGTTGTGTGACTCTGGTAACTAGAGATCCCT
CAGACCCTTTTAGTCAGTGTGGAAAATCTCTAGCAGTAGTAGTTCATGTCATCTTATTATTCAGTATTTA
TAACTTGCAAAGAAATGAATATCAGAGAGTGAGAGGAACTTGTTTATTGCAGCTTATAATGGTTACAAAT
AAAGCAATAGCATCACAAATTTCACAAATAAAGCATTTTTTTCACTGCATTCTAGTTGTGGTTTGTCCAA
ACTCATCAATGTATCTTATCATGTCTGGCTCTAGCTATCCCGCCCCTAACTCCGCCCATCCCGCCCCTAA
CTCCGCCCAGTTCCGCCCATTCTCCGCCCCATGGCTGACTAATTTTTTTTATTTATGCAGAGGCCGAGGC
CGCCTCGGCCTCTGAGCTATTCCAGAAGTAGTGAGGAGGCTTTTTTGGAGGCCTAGGGACGTACCCAATT
CGCCCTATAGTGAGTCGTATTACGCGCGCTCACTGGCCGTCGTTTTACAACGTCGTGACTGGGAAAACCC
TGGCGTTACCCAACTTAATCGCCTTGCAGCACATCCCCCTTTCGCCAGCTGGCGTAATAGCGAAGAGGCC
CGCACCGATCGCCCTTCCCAACAGTTGCGCAGCCTGAATGGCGAATGGG
[124 nt withheld, positions 6980-7103]
C
[91 nt withheld, positions 7105-7195]
A
[49 nt withheld, positions 7197-7245]
CCTTTGACGTTGGAGTCCACGTTCTTT
[37 nt withheld, positions 7273-7309]
ACCCTATCTCGGTCTATTCTTTTGATTTATAAGGGATTTTGCCGATTTCGGCCTATTGGTTAAAAAATGA
GCTGATTTAACAAAAATTTAACGCGAATTTTAACAAAATATTAACGCTTACAATTTAGGTGGCACTTTTC
GGGGAAATGTGCGCGGAACCCCTATTTGTTTATTTTTCTAAATACATTCAAATATGTATCCGCTCATGAG
ACAATAACCCTGATAAATGCTTCAATAATATTGAAAAAGGAAGAGTATGAGTATTCAACATTTCCGTGTC
GCCCTTATTCCCTTTTTTGCGGCATTTTGCCTTCCTGTTTTTGCTCACCCAGAAACGCTGGTGAAAGTAA
AAGATGCTGAAGATCAGTTGGGTGCACGAGTGGGTTACATCGAACTGGATCTCAACAGCGGTAAGATCCT
TGAGAGTTTTCGCCCCGAAGAACGTTTTCCAATGATGAGCACTTTTAAAGTTCTGCTATGTGGCGCGGTA
TTATCCCGTATTGACGCCGGGCAAGAGCAACTCGGTCGCCGCATACACTATTCTCAGAATGACTTGGTTG
AGTACTCACCAGTCACAGAAAAGCATCTTACGGATGGCATGACAGTAAGAGAATTATGCAGTGCTGCCAT
AACCATGAGTGATAACACTGCGGCCAACTTACTTCTGACAACGATCGGAGGACCGAAGGAGCTAACCGCT
TTTTTGCACAACATGGGGGATCATGTAACTCGCCTTGATCGTTGGGAACCGGAGCTGAATGAAGCCATAC
CAAACGACGAGCGTGACACCACGATGCCTGTAGCAATGGCAACAACGTTGCGCAAACTATTAACTGGCGA
ACTACTTACTCTAGCTTCCCGGCAACAATTAATAGACTGGATGGAGGCGGATAAAGTTGCAGGACCACTT
CTGCGCTCGGCCCTTCCGGCTGGCTGGTTTATTGCTGATAAATCTGGAGCCGGTGAGCGTGGGTCTCGCG
GTATCATTGCAGCACTGGGGCCAGATGGTAAGCCCTCCCGTATCGTAGTTATCTACACGACGGGGAGTCA
GGCAACTATGGATGAACGAAATAGACAGATCGCTGAGATAGGTGCCTCACTGATTAAGCATTGGTAACTG
TCAGACCAAGTTTACTCATATATACTTTAGATTGATTTAAAACTTCATTTTTAATTTAAAAGGATCTAGG
TGAAGATCCTTTTTGATAATCTCATGACCAAAATCCCTTAACGTGAGTTTTCGTTCCACTGAGCGTCAGA
CCCCGTAGAAAAGATCAAAGGATCTTCTTGAGATCCTTTTTTTCTGCGCGTAATCTGCTGCTTGCAAACA
AAAAAACCACCGCTACCAGCGGTGGTTTGTTTGCCGGATCAAGAGCTACCAACTCTTTTTCCGAAGGTAA
CTGGCTTCAGCAGAGCGCAGATACCAAATACTGTTCTTCTAGTGTAGCCGTAGTTAGGCCACCACTTCAA
GAACTCTGTAGCACCGCCTACATACCTCGCTCTGCTAATCCTGTTACCAGTGGCTGCTGCCAGTGGCGAT
AAGTCGTGTCTTACCGGGTTGGACTCAAGACGATAGTTACCGGATAAGGCGCAGCGGTCGGGCTGAACGG
GGGGTTCGTGCACACAGCCCAGCTTGGAGCGAACGACCTACACCGAACTGAGATACCTACAGCGTGAGCT
ATGAGAAAGCGCCACGCTTCCCGAAGGGAGAAAGGCGGACAGGTATCCGGTAAGCGGCAGGGTCGGAACA
GGAGAGCGCACGAGGGAGCTTCCAGGGGGAAACGCCTGGTATCTTTATAGTCCTGTCGGGTTTCGCCACC
TCTGACTTGAGCG
